>Addgene plasmid #66242 | CCR5-Tango | depositor partial sequence | sequence record 113097 | empty Tango
GACGGATCGGGAGATCTCCCGATCCCCTATGGTGCACTCTCAGTACAATCTGCTCTGATGCCGCATAGTT
AAGCCAGTATCTGCTCCCTGCTTGTGTGTTGGAGGTCGCTGAGTAGTGCGCGAGCAAAATTTAAGCTACA
ACAAGGCAAGGCTTGACCGACAATTGCATGAAGAATCTGCTTAGGGTTAGGCGTTTTGCGCTGCTTCGCG
ATGTACGGGCCAGATATACGCGTTGACATTGATTATTGACTAGTTATTAATAGTAATCAATTACGGGGTC
ATTAGTTCATAGCCCATATATGGAGTTCCGCGTTACATAACTTACGGTAAATGGCCCGCCTGGCTGACCG
CCCAACGACCCCCGCCCATTGACGTCAATAATGACGTATGTTCCCATAGTAACGCCAATAGGGACTTTCC
ATTGACGTCAATGGGTGGAGTATTTACGGTAAACTGCCCACTTGGCAGTACATCAAGTGTATCATATGCC
AAGTACGCCCCCTATTGACGTCAATGACGGTAAATGGCCCGCCTGGCATTATGCCCAGTACATGACCTTA
TGGGACTTTCCTACTTGGCAGTACATCTACGTATTAGTCATCGCTATTACCATGGTGATGCGGTTTTGGC
AGTACATCAATGGGCGTGGATAGCGGTTTGACTCACGGGGATTTCCAAGTCTCCACCCCATTGACGTCAA
TGGGAGTTTGTTTTGGCACCAAAATCAACGGGACTTTCCAAAATGTCGTAACAACTCCGCCCCATTGACG
CAAATGGGCGGTAGGCGTGTACGGTGGGAGGTCTATATAAGCAGAGCTCTCTGGCTAACTAGAGAACCCA
CTGCTTACTGGCTTATCGAAATTAATACGACTCACTATAGGGAGACCCAAGCTGGCTAGCGTTTAAACTT
AAGCTTGGTACCGAGCTCGGATCCACTAGTCCAGTGTGGTGGAATTCTGCAGATATCCAGCACAGTGGCG
GCCGCGCCACCATGAAGACGATCATCGCCCTGAGCTACATCTTCTGCCTGGTATTCGCCGACTACAAGGA
CGATGATGACGCCAGCATCGATACCGGTGGACGCACCCCACCCAGCCTGGGTCCCCAAGATGAGTCCTGC
ACCACCGCCAGCTCCTCCCTGGCCAAGGACACTTCATCGACCGGTGAGAACCTGTACTTCCAGCTAAGAT
TAGATAAAAGTAAAGTGATTAACAGCGCATTAGAGCTGCTTAATGAGGTCGGAATCGAAGGTTTAACAAC
CCGTAAACTCGCCCAGAAGCTAGGTGTAGAGCAGCCTACATTGTATTGGCATGTAAAAAATAAGCGGGCT
TTGCTCGACGCCTTAGCCATTGAGATGTTAGATAGGCACCATACTCACTTTTGCCCTTTAGAAGGGGAAA
GCTGGCAAGATTTTTTACGTAATAACGCTAAAAGTTTTAGATGTGCTTTACTAAGTCATCGCGATGGAGC
AAAAGTACATTTAGGTACACGGCCTACAGAAAAACAGTATGAAACTCTCGAAAATCAATTAGCCTTTTTA
TGCCAACAAGGTTTTTCACTAGAGAATGCATTATATGCACTCAGCGCTGTGGGGCATTTTACTTTAGGTT
GCGTATTGGAAGATCAAGAGCATCAAGTCGCTAAAGAAGAAAGGGAAACACCTACTACTGATAGTATGCC
GCCATTATTACGACAAGCTATCGAATTATTTGATCACCAAGGTGCAGAGCCAGCCTTCTTATTCGGCCTT
GAATTGATCATATGCGGATTAGAAAAACAACTTAAATGTGAAAGTGGGTCCGCGTACAGCCGCGCGCGTA
CGAAAAACAATTACGGGTCTACCATCGAGGGCCTGCTCGATCTCCCGGACGACGACGCCCCCGAAGAGGC
GGGGCTGGCGGCTCCGCGCCTGTCCTTTCTCCCCGCGGGACACACGCGCAGACTGTCGACGGCCCCCCCG
ACCGATGTCAGCCTGGGGGACGAGCTCCACTTAGACGGCGAGGACGTGGCGATGGCGCATGCCGACGCGC
TAGACGATTTCGATCTGGACATGTTGGGGGACGGGGATTCCCCGGGTCCGGGATTTACCCCCCACGACTC
CGCCCCCTACGGCGCTCTGGATATGGCCGACTTCGAGTTTGAGCAGATGTTTACCGATGCCCTTGGAATT
GACGAGTACGGTGGGTAGCTCGAGTCTAGAGGGCCCGTTTAAACCCGCTGATCAGCCTCGACTGTGCCTT
CTAGTTGCCAGCCATCTGTTGTTTGCCCCTCCCCCGTGCCTTCCTTGACCCTGGAAGGTGCCACTCCCAC
TGTCCTTTCCTAATAAAATGAGGAAATTGCATCGCATTGTCTGAGTAGGTGTCATTCTATTCTGGGGGGT
GGGGTGGGGCAGGACAGCAAGGGGGAGGATTGGGAAGACAATAGCAGGCATGCTGGGGATGCGGTGGGCT
CTATGGCTTCTGAGGCGGAAAGAACCAGCTGGGGCTCTAGGGGGTATCCCC
[124 nt withheld, positions 2502-2625]
C
[91 nt withheld, positions 2627-2717]
A
[49 nt withheld, positions 2719-2767]
CCTTTGACGTTGGAGTCCACGTTCTTT
[37 nt withheld, positions 2795-2831]
ACCCTATCTCGGTCTATTCTTTTGATTTATAAGGGATTTTGCCGATTTCGGCCTATTGGTTAAAAAATGA
GCTGATTTAACAAAAATTTAACGCGAATTAATTCTGTGGAATGTGTGTCAGTTAGGGTGTGGAAAGTCCC
CAGGCTCCCCAGCAGGCAGAAGTATGCAAAGCATGCATCTCAATTAGTCAGCAACCAGGTGTGGAAAGTC
CCCAGGCTCCCCAGCAGGCAGAAGTATGCAAAGCATGCATCTCAATTAGTCAGCAACCATAGTCCCGCCC
CTAACTCCGCCCATCCCGCCCCTAACTCCGCCCAGTTCCGCCCATTCTCCGCCCCATGGCTGACTAATTT
TTTTTATTTATGCAGAGGCCGAGGCCGCCTCTGCCTCTGAGCTATTCCAGAAGTAGTGAGGAGGCTTTTT
TGGAGGCCTAGGCTTTTGCAAAAAGCTCCCGGGAGCTTGTATATCCATTTTCGGATCTGATCAAGAGACA
GGATGAGGATCGTTTCGCATGATTGAACAAGATGGATTGCACGCAGGTTCTCCGGCCGCTTGGGTGGAGA
GGCTATTCGGCTATGACTGGGCACAACAGACAATCGGCTGCTCTGATGCCGCCGTGTTCCGGCTGTCAGC
GCAGGGGCGCCCGGTTCTTTTTGTCAAGACCGACCTGTCCGGTGCCCTGAATGAACTGCAGGACGAGGCA
GCGCGGCTATCGTGGCTGGCCACGACGGGCGTTCCTTGCGCAGCTGTGCTCGACGTTGTCACTGAAGCGG
GAAGGGACTGGCTGCTATTGGGCGAAGTGCCGGGGCAGGATCTCCTGTCATCTCACCTTGCTCCTGCCGA
GAAAGTATCCATCATGGCTGATGCAATGCGGCGGCTGCATACGCTTGATCCGGCTACCTGCCCATTCGAC
CACCAAGCGAAACATCGCATCGAGCGAGCACGTACTCGGATGGAAGCCGGTCTTGTCGATCAGGATGATC
TGGACGAAGAGCATCAGGGGCTCGCGCCAGCCGAACTGTTCGCCAGGCTCAAGGCGCGCATGCCCGACGG
CGAGGATCTCGTCGTGACCCATGGCGATGCCTGCTTGCCGAATATCATGGTGGAAAATGGCCGCTTTTCT
GGATTCATCGACTGTGGCCGGCTGGGTGTGGCGGACCGCTATCAGGACATAGCGTTGGCTACCCGTGATA
TTGCTGAAGAGCTTGGCGGCGAATGGGCTGACCGCTTCCTCGTGCTTTACGGTATCGCCGCTCCCGATTC
GCAGCGCATCGCCTTCTATCGCCTTCTTGACGAGTTCTTCTGAGCGGGACTCTGGGGTTCGAAATGACCG
ACCAAGCGACGCCCAACCTGCCATCACGAGATTTCGATTCCACCGCCGCCTTCTATGAAAGGTTGGGCTT
CGGAATCGTTTTCCGGGACGCCGGCTGGATGATCCTCCAGCGCGGGGATCTCATGCTGGAGTTCTTCGCC
CACCCCAACTTGTTTATTGCAGCTTATAATGGTTACAAATAAAGCAATAGCATCACAAATTTCACAAATA
AAGCATTTTTTTCACTGCATTCTAGTTGTGGTTTGTCCAAACTCATCAATGTATCTTATCATGTCTGTAT
ACCGTCGACCTCTAGCTAGAGCTTGGCGTAATCATGGTCATAGCTGTTTCCTGTGTGAAATTGTTATCCG
CTCACAATTCCACACAACATACGAGCCGGAAGCATAAAGTGTAAAGCCTGGGGTGCCTAATGAGTGAGCT
AACTCACATTAATTGCGTTGCGCTCACTGCCCGCTTTCCAGTCGGGAAACCTGTCGTGCCAGCTGCATTA
ATGAATCGGCCAACGCGCGGGGAGAGGCGGTTTGCGTATTGGGCGCTCTTCCGCTTCCTCGCTCACTGAC
TCGCTGCGCTCGGTCGTTCGGCTGCGGCGAGCGGTATCAGCTCACTCAAAGGCGGTAATACGGTTATCCA
CAGAATCAGGGGATAACGCAGGAAAGAACATGTGAGCAAAAGGCCAGCAAAAGGCCAGGAACCGTAAAAA
GGCCGCGTTGCTGGCGTTTTTCCATAGGCTCCGCCCCCCTGACGAGCATCACAAAAATCGACGCTCAAGT
CAGAGGTGGCGAAACCCGACAGGACTATAAAGATACCAGGCGTTTCCCCCTGGAAGCTCCCTCGTGCGCT
CTCCTGTTCCGACCCTGCCGCTTACCGGATACCTGTCCGCCTTTCTCCCTTCGGGAAGCGTGGCGCTTTC
TCATAGCTCACGCTGTAGGTATCTCAGTTCGGTGTAGGTCGTTCGCTCCAAGCTGGGCTGTGTGCACGAA
CCCCCCGTTCAGCCCGACCGCTGCGCCTTATCCGGTAACTATCGTCTTGAGTCCAACCCGGTAAGACACG
ACTTATCGCCACTGGCAGCAGCCACTGGTAACAGGATTAGCAGAGCGAGGTATGTAGGCGGTGCTACAGA
GTTCTTGAAGTGGTGGCCTAACTACGGCTACACTAGAAGAACAGTATTTGGTATCTGCGCTCTGCTGAAG
CCAGTTACCTTCGGAAAAAGAGTTGGTAGCTCTTGATCCGGCAAACAAACCACCGCTGGTAGCGGTTTTT
TTGTTTGCAAGCAGCAGATTACGCGCAGAAAAAAAGGATCTCAAGAAGATCCTTTGATCTTTTCTACGGG
GTCTGACGCTCAGTGGAACGAAAACTCACGTTAAGGGATTTTGGTCATGAGATTATCAAAAAGGATCTTC
ACCTAGATCCTTTTAAATTAAAAATGAAGTTTTAAATCAATCTAAAGTATATATGAGTAAACTTGGTCTG
ACAGTTACCAATGCTTAATCAGTGAGGCACCTATCTCAGCGATCTGTCTATTTCGTTCATCCATAGTTGC
CTGACTCCCCGTCGTGTAGATAACTACGATACGGGAGGGCTTACCATCTGGCCCCAGTGCTGCAATGATA
CCGCGAGACCCACGCTCACCGGCTCCAGATTTATCAGCAATAAACCAGCCAGCCGGAAGGGCCGAGCGCA
GAAGTGGTCCTGCAACTTTATCCGCCTCCATCCAGTCTATTAATTGTTGCCGGGAAGCTAGAGTAAGTAG
TTCGCCAGTTAATAGTTTGCGCAACGTTGTTGCCATTGCTACAGGCATCGTGGTGTCACGCTCGTCGTTT
GGTATGGCTTCATTCAGCTCCGGTTCCCAACGATCAAGGCGAGTTACATGATCCCCCATGTTGTGCAAAA
AAGCGGTTAGCTCCTTCGGTCCTCCGATCGTTGTCAGAAGTAAGTTGGCCGCAGTGTTATCACTCATGGT
TATGGCAGCACTGCATAATTCTCTTACTGTCATGCCATCCGTAAGATGCTTTTCTGTGACTGGTGAGTAC
TCAACCAAGTCATTCTGAGAATAGTGTATGCGGCGACCGAGTTGCTCTTGCCCGGCGTCAATACGGGATA
ATACCGCGCCACATAGCAGAACTTTAAAAGTGCTCATCATTGGAAAACGTTCTTCGGGGCGAAAACTCTC
AAGGATCTTACCGCTGTTGAGATCCAGTTCGATGTAACCCACTCGTGCACCCAACTGATCTTCAGCATCT
TTTACTTTCACCAGCGTTTCTGGGTGAGCAAAAACAGGAAGGCAAAATGCCGCAAAAAAGGGAATAAGGG
CGACACGGAAATGTTGAATACTCATACTCTTCCTTTTTCAATATTATTGAAGCATTTATCAGGGTTATTG
TCTCATGAGCGGATACATATTTGAATGTATTTAGAAAAATAAACAAATAGGGGTTCCGCGCACATTTCCC
CGAAAAGTGCCACCTGACGTC
