>Addgene plasmid #66242 | CCR5-Tango | depositor partial sequence | sequence record 113098 | CCR5
ATGGATTATCAGGTGAGTTCTCCCATCTATGATATTAACTATTATACAAGCGAACCATGCCAGAAGATAA
ATGTCAAGCAGATTGCAGCCCGGCTGCTTCCTCCCCTGTACTCATTGGTATTCATTTTCGGATTTGTAGG
TAATATGTTGGTGATTCTGATTCTCATCAACTGTAAAAGGTTGAAAAGCATGACAGATATCTACCTCCTG
AACCTGGCTATAAGCGATTTGTTCTTTCTGCTGACTGTGCCCTTCTGGGCGCACTACGCAGCCGCTCAGT
GGGACTTTGGAAACACAATGTGCCAACTGCTTACCGGATTGTATTTCATTGGATTCTTTAGCGGAATATT
CTTCATCATCCTCCTCACTATAGATAGATACCTGGCCGTGGTCCACGCAGTCTTCGCCCTGAAGGCCCGG
ACGGTCACCTTTGGGGTGGTAACTTCAGTGATAACCTGGGTGGTTGCAGTATTTGCCAGCCTGCCCGGCA
TCATCTTTACCCGCAGCCAGAAGGAAGGCCTGCACTATACATGCAGCTCACACTTCCCTTATTCTCAGTA
TCAGTTCTGGAAAAATTTCCAGACCCTGAAAATCGTGATCCTCGGACTCGTGTTGCCTCTGCTCGTGATG
GTGATATGCTATTCAGGCATTTTGAAGACGCTCCTGCGGTGCCGCAACGAGAAGAAGCGGCATCGGGCAG
TCCGCCTGATCTTCACTATAATGATTGTCTACTTTCTTTTTTGGGCGCCTTATAACATTGTACTTTTGCT
GAATACCTTTCAGGAATTTTTTGGTCTGAATAACTGCTCTAGCTCCAACAGGCTGGATCAGGCCATGCAG
GTCACCGAGACACTTGGCATGACGCATTGTTGCATAAATCCTATCATCTACGCTTTCGTCGGCGAGAAGT
TTAGAAACTACCTTCTGGTCTTTTTCCAGAAGCACATTGCTAAAAGATTTTGTAAGTGTTGCAGTATCTT
TCAACAGGAGGCACCCGAGCGGGCTAGTTCAGTTTATACGCGCAGCACGGGGGAGCAAGAGATTTCTGTC
GGACTG
