>Addgene plasmid #66242 | CCR5-Tango | addgene partial sequence | sequence record 117041 | CMV-F 5'-CGCAAATGGGCGGTAGGCGTG-3'
TCTCTGGCTAACTAGAGAACCCACTGCTTACTGGCTTATCGAAATTAATACGACTCACTATAGGGAGACC
CAAGCTGGCTAGCGTTTAAACTTAAGCTTGGTACCGAGCTCGGATCCACTAGTCCAGTGTGGTGGAATTC
TGCAGATATCCAGCACAGTGGCGGCCGCGCCACCATGAAGACGATCATCGCCCTGAGCTACATCTTCTGC
CTGGTATTCGCCGACTACAAGGACGATGATGACGCCAGCATCGATATGGATTATCAGGTGAGTTCTCCCA
TCTATGATATTAACTATTATACAAGCGAACCATGCCAGAAGATAAATGTCAAGCAGATTGCAGCCCGGCT
GCTTCCTCCCCTGTACTCATTGGTATTCATTTTCGGATTTGTAGGTAATATGTTGGTGATTCTGATTCTC
ATCAACTGTAAAAGGTTGAAAAGCATGACAGATATCTACCTCCTGAACCTGGCTATAAGCGATTTGTTCT
TTCTGCTGACTGTGCCCTTCTGGGCGCACTACGCAGCCGCTCAGTGGGACTTTGGAAACACAATGTGCCA
ACTGCTTACCGGATTGTATTTCATTGGATTCTTTAGCGGAATATTCTTCATCATCCTCCTCACTATAGAT
AGATACCTGGCCGTGGTCCACGCAGTCTTCGCCCTGAAGGCCCGGACGGTCACCTTTGGGGTGGTAACTT
CAGTGATAACCTGGGTGGTTGCAGTATTTGCCAGCCTGCCCGGCATCATCTTTACCCGCAGCCAGAAGGA
AGGCCTGCACTATACATGCAGCTCACACTTCCCTTATTCTCAGTATCAGTTCTGGAAAAATTTCCAGACC
CTGAAAATCGTGATCCTCGGACTCGTGTTGCCTCTGCTCGTGATGGTGATATGCTATTCAGGCATTTTGA
AGACGCTCCTGCGGTGCCGCAACGAGAAGAAGCGGCATCGGGCAGTCCGCCTGATCTTCACTATAATGAT
TGTCTACTTTCTTTTTTGGGCGCCTTATAACATTGTACTTTTGCTGAATACCTTTCAGGAATTTTTTGGT
CTGAATAACTGCTCTAGCTCCAACAGGCTGGATCAGGC
