>Addgene plasmid #66242 | CCR5-Tango | addgene partial sequence | sequence record 117708 | Tet-R 5'-GGCGAGTTTACGGGTTGTTA-3'
CTCTAATGCGCTGTTAATCACTTTACTTTTATCTAATCTTAGCTGGAAGTACAGGTTCTCACCGGTCGAT
GAAGTGTCCTTGGCCAGGGAGGAGCTGGCGGTGGTGCAGGACTCATCTTGGGGACCCAGGCTGGGTGGGG
TGCGTCCACCGGTATCGATCAGTCCGACAGAAATCTCTTGCTCCCCCGTGCTGCGCGTATAAACTGAACT
AGCCCGCTCGGGTGCCTCCTGTTGAAAGATACTGCAACACTTACAAAATCTTTTAGCAATGTGCTTCTGG
AAAAAGACCAGAAGGTAGTTTCTAAACTTCTCGCCGACGAAAGCGTAGATGATAGGATTTATGCAACAAT
GCGTCATGCCAAGTGTCTCGGTGACCTGCATGGCCTGATCCAGCCTGTTGGAGCTAGAGCAGTTATTCAG
ACCAAAAAATTCCTGAAAGGTATTCAGCAAAAGTACAATGTTATAAGGCGCCCAAAAAAGAAAGTAGACA
ATCATTATAGTGAAGATCAGGCGGACTGCCCGATGCCGCTTCTTCTCGTTGCGGCACCGCAGGAGCGTCT
TCAAAATGCCTGAATAGCATATCACCATCACGAGCAGAGGCAACACGAGTCCGAGGATCACGATTTTCAG
GGTCTGGAAATTTTTCCAGAACTGATACTGAGAATAAGGGAAGTGTGAGCTGCATGTATAGTGCAGGCCT
TCCTTCTGGCTGCGGGTAAAGATGATGCCGGGCAGGCTGGCAAATACTGCAACCACCCAGGTTATCACTG
AAGTTACCACCCCAAAGGTGACCGTCCGGGCCTTCAGGGCGAAGACTGCGTGGACCACGGCCAGGTATCT
ATCTATAGTGAGGAGGATGATGAAGAATATTCCGCTAAAGAATCCAATGAAATACAATCCGGTAAGCAGT
TGGCACATTGTGTTTCCAAAGTCCCACTGAGCGGCTGCGTAGTGCGCCCAGAAGGGCACAGTCAGCAGAA
AGAACAAATCGCTTATAGCCAGGTTCAGGAGGTAGATATCTGTCATGCTTTTCAACCTTTTACAGTTGAT
GA
