[The description below was written by a language model from this plasmid's Addgene catalogue record.]
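Description:
CCR5-Tango is a mammalian expression plasmid from the PRESTO-Tango collection, a set of G protein-coupled receptor constructs built for parallel screening of receptor activation through a transcriptional readout. It is based on an "empty Tango" backbone of about 6.6 kb that was itself derived from pcDNA3.1(+). The plasmid is maintained at high copy in E. coli under ampicillin selection. It also carries a neomycin resistance marker, so transfected mammalian cells can be selected with G418.

The payload is the human chemokine receptor CCR5 (an insert of about 1.06 kb), expressed from the CMV promoter with an N-terminal FLAG tag supplied by the backbone. The receptor was cloned by restriction digestion, with NotI at the 5′ end. The 3′ site is nominally XhoI, but the depositor notes that most vectors in the series carry an XbaI site rather than XhoI downstream of the tTA sequence, so the site present in a given plasmid should be checked. That comment, together with a Tet-specific sequencing primer, indicates that a tTA transcriptional activator coding sequence lies downstream of the receptor. The record does not itemise the linker, protease site or other elements of the Tango module.

As stated in the record, the assay principle is that arrestin translocation to the activated receptor leads to transcriptional activation, which turns ligand-induced arrestin recruitment into a measurable output. The construct is therefore suited to profiling agonists or other ligands at CCR5, either alone or alongside the rest of the GPCR panel. It was generated under a programme that develops research tools for commonly drug-targeted protein families.
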