Addgene plasmid #66242: CCR5-Tango
Purpose: Expression of G protein-coupled receptors for PRESTO-Tango: parallel receptorome expression and screening via transcriptional output, with transcriptional activation following arrestin translocation
Depositing lab: Bryan Roth. Depositing organization: University of North Carolina at Chapel Hill. Publication: PRESTO-Tango as an open-source resource for interrogation of the druggable human GPCRome. Kroeze WK, Sassano MF, Huang XP, Lansu K, McCorvy JD, Giguere PM, Sciaky N, Roth BL. Nat Struct Mol Biol. 2015 May;22(5):362-9. doi: 10.1038/nsmb.3014. Epub 2015 Apr 20. PubMed 25895059.
Backbone
  Vector backbone: empty Tango
  Backbone size w/o insert (bp): 6632
  Vector type: Mammalian Expression
  Selectable markers: Neomycin (select with G418)
Growth in bacteria
  Bacterial resistance: Ampicillin, 100 μg/mL
  Growth temperature: 37°C
  Growth strain: DH5alpha
  Copy number: High Copy
Gene/Insert
  Gene/Insert name: CCR5
  Species: H. sapiens (human)
  Insert size (bp): 1056
  Entrez Gene: CCR5 (a.k.a. CC-CKR-5, CCCKR5, CCR-5, CD195, CKR-5, CKR5, CMKBR5, IDDM22)
  Promoter: CMV
  Tag / fusion protein: FLAG (N terminal on backbone)
  Cloning method: Restriction Enzyme; 5′ cloning site NotI (not destroyed); 3′ cloning site XhoI (unknown if destroyed)
  Sequencing primers: 5′ CMV-F; 3′ Tet-R
Terms and licenses: Academic/Nonprofit Terms; Industry Terms: Not Available to Industry
Depositor comments: Please note: Most of the PRESTO-Tango vectors do not contain the XhoI cut site downstream of the tTA sequence and instead carry an XbaI site. If you need to perform an XhoI digest we recommend sequencing with a forward primer at the C-terminus of tTA to determine which of the two sites is present. Suggested primer: 5-gagctccacttagacggcgagg-3. Original backbone was pcDNA3.1(+). These plasmids were generated as part of the Illuminating the Druggable Genome (IDG) program sponsored by the NIH Common Fund. The goal of this program is to identify, gather, and distribute information and resources for proteins that currently are not well-studied yet belong to commonly drug-targeted protein families: protein kinases, non-olfactory G-protein coupled receptors (GPCRs), and ion channels. The IDG program is designed to develop fundamental research tools for understudied proteins, elucidate their function, and disseminate the IDG-related resources and data to the greater scientific community.
How to cite: CCR5-Tango was a gift from Bryan Roth (Addgene plasmid # 66242 ; http://n2t.net/addgene:66242 ; RRID:Addgene_66242)
